>Addgene plasmid #206372 | pHAGE2-TetO-GFP-mSox17FNV | addgene full sequence | sequence record 410019 | Addgene NGS Result
TGGAAGGGCTAATTCACTCCCAAAGAAGACAAGATATCCTTGATCTGTGGATCTACCACACACAAGGCTA
CTTCCCTGATTAGCAGAACTACACACCAGGGCCAGGGGTCAGATATCCACTGACCTTTGGATGGTGCTAC
AAGCTAGTACCAGTTGAGCCAGATAAGGTAGAAGAGGCCAATAAAGGAGAGAACACCAGCTTGTTACACC
CTGTGAGCCTGCATGGGATGGATGACCCGGAGAGAGAAGTGTTAGAGTGGAGGTTTGACAGCCGCCTAGC
ATTTCATCACGTGGCCCGAGAGCTGCATCCGGAGTACTTCAAGAACTGCTGATATCGAGCTTGCTACAAG
GGACTTTCCGCTGGGGACTTTCCAGGGAGGCGTGGCCTGGGCGGGACTGGGGAGTGGCGAGCCCTCAGAT
CCTGCATATAAGCAGCTGCTTTTTGCCTGTACTGGGTCTCTCTGGTTAGACCAGATCTGAGCCTGGGAGC
TCTCTGGCTAACTAGGGAACCCACTGCTTAAGCCTCAATAAAGCTTGCCTTGAGTGCTTCAAGTAGTGTG
TGCCCGTCTGTTGTGTGACTCTGGTAACTAGAGATCCCTCAGACCCTTTTAGTCAGTGTGGAAAATCTCT
AGCAGTGGCGCCCGAACAGGGACTTGAAAGCGAAAGGGAAACCAGAGGAGCTCTCTCGACGCAGGACTCG
GCTTGCTGAAGCGCGCACGGCAAGAGGCGAGGGGCGGCGACTGGTGAGTACGCCAAAAATTTTGACTAGC
GGAGGCTAGAAGGAGAGAGATGGGTGCGAGAGCGTCAGTATTAAGCGGGGGAGAATTAGATCGCGATGGG
AAAAAATTCGGTTAAGGCCAGGGGGAAAGAAAAAATATAAATTAAAACATATAGTATGGGCAAGCAGGGA
GCTAGAACGATTCGCAGTTAATCCTGGCCTGTTAGAAACATCAGAAGGCTGTAGACAAATACTGGGACAG
CTACAACCATCCCTTCAGACAGGATCAGAAGAACTTAGATCATTATATAATACAGTAGCAACCCTCTATT
GTGTGCATCAAAGGATAGAGATAAAAGACACCAAGGAAGCTTTAGACAAGATAGAGGAAGAGCAAAACAA
AAGTAAGACCACCGCACAGCAAGCGGCCGGCCGCTGATCTTCAGACCTGGAGGAGGAGATATGAGGGACA
ATTGGAGAAGTGAATTATATAAATATAAAGTAGTAAAAATTGAACCATTAGGAGTAGCACCCACCAAGGC
AAAGAGAAGAGTGGTGCAGAGAGAAAAAAGAGCAGTGGGAATAGGAGCTTTGTTCCTTGGGTTCTTGGGA
GCAGCAGGAAGCACTATGGGCGCAGCGTCAATGACGCTGACGGTACAGGCCAGACAATTATTGTCTGGTA
TAGTGCAGCAGCAGAACAATTTGCTGAGGGCTATTGAGGCGCAACAGCATCTGTTGCAACTCACAGTCTG
GGGCATCAAGCAGCTCCAGGCAAGAATCCTGGCTGTGGAAAGATACCTAAAGGATCAACAGCTCCTGGGG
ATTTGGGGTTGCTCTGGAAAACTCATTTGCACCACTGCTGTGCCTTGGAATGCTAGTTGGAGTAATAAAT
CTCTGGAACAGATTTGGAATCACACGACCTGGATGGAGTGGGACAGAGAAATTAACAATTACACAAGCTT
AATACACTCCTTAATTGAAGAATCGCAAAACCAGCAAGAAAAGAATGAACAAGAATTATTGGAATTAGAT
AAATGGGCAAGTTTGTGGAATTGGTTTAACATAACAAATTGGCTGTGGTATATAAAATTATTCATAATGA
TAGTAGGAGGCTTGGTAGGTTTAAGAATAGTTTTTGCTGTACTTTCTATAGTGAATAGAGTTAGGCAGGG
ATATTCACCATTATCGTTTCAGACCCACCTCCCAACCCCGAGGGGACCCGACAGGCCCGAAGGAATAGAA
GAAGAAGGTGGAGAGAGAGACAGAGACAGATCCATTCGATTAGTGAACGGATCTCGACGGTATCGCCGAA
TTCACAAATGGCAGTATTCATCCACAATTTTAAAAGAAAAGGGGGGATTGGGGGGTACAGTGCAGGGGAA
AGAATAGTAGACATAATAGCAACAGACATACAAACTAAAGAATTACAAAAACAAATTACAAAAATTCAAA
ATTTTCGGGTTTATTACAGGGACAGCAGAGATCCAGTTTGGACTAGTCCACACCCTAACTGACACACTCG
AGTTTACCACTCCCTATCAGTGATAGAGAAAAGTGAAAGTCGAGTTTACCACTCCCTATCAGTGATAGAG
AAAAGTGAAAGTCGAGTTTACCACTCCCTATCAGTGATAGAGAAAAGTGAAAGTCGAGTTTACCACTCCC
TATCAGTGATAGAGAAAAGTGAAAGTCGAGTTTACCACTCCCTATCAGTGATAGAGAAAAGTGAAAGTCG
AGTTTACCACTCCCTATCAGTGATAGAGAAAAGTGAAAGTCGAGTTTACCACTCCCTATCAGTGATAGAG
AAAAGTGAAAGTCGAGCTCGGTACCCGGGTCGAGGTAGGCATGTACGGTGGGAGGCCTATATAAGCAGAG
CTCGTTTAGTGAACCGTCAGATCGCCTGGAGACGCCATCCACGCTGTTTTGACCTCCATAGAAGACACCG
GGACCGATCCAGCCTGCGGCCACCACCGGTATGGTGAGCAAGGGCGAGGAGCTGTTCACCGGGGTGGTGC
CCATCCTGGTCGAGCTGGACGGCGACGTAAACGGCCACAAGTTCAGCGTGCGCGGCGAGGGCGAGGGCGA
TGCCACCAACGGCAAGCTGACCCTGAAGTTCATCTGCACCACCGGCAAGCTGCCCGTGCCCTGGCCCACC
CTCGTGACCACCCTGACCTACGGCGTGCAGTGCTTCAGCCGCTACCCCGACCACATGAAGCAGCACGACT
TCTTCAAGTCCGCCATGCCCGAAGGCTACGTCCAGGAGCGCACCATCTCCTTCAAGGACGACGGCACCTA
CAAGACCCGCGCCGAGGTGAAGTTCGAGGGCGACACCCTGGTGAACCGCATCGAGCTGAAGGGCATCGAC
TTCAAGGAGGACGGCAACATCCTGGGGCACAAGCTGGAGTACAACTTCAACAGCCACAACGTCTATATCA
CGGCCGACAAGCAGAAGAACGGCATCAAGGCGAACTTCAAGATCCGCCACAACGTCGAGGACGGCAGCGT
GCAGCTCGCCGACCACTACCAGCAGAACACCCCCATCGGCGACGGCCCCGTGCTGCTGCCCGACAACCAC
TACCTGAGCACCCAGTCCAAGCTGAGCAAAGACCCCAACGAGAAGCGCGATCACATGGTCCTGCTGGAGT
TCGTGACCGCCGCCGGGATCACTCTCGGCATGGACGAGCTGTACAAGGGTGCACCGGGTTCTGCGGGTTC
TGCCGCAGGTGGATCCGGTATGAGCAGCCCGGATGCGGGATACGCCAGTGACGACCAGAGCCAGCCCCGG
AGCGCGCAGCCCGCGGTGATGGCAGGGTTGGGCCCCTGTCCCTGGGCCGAGTCCCTGAGCCCCCTCGGGG
ATGTAAAGGTGAAAGGCGAGGTGGTGGCGAGTAGCGGGGCGCCAGCCGGGACGTCGGGCCGAGCCAAAGC
GGAGTCTCGCATCCGGCGGCCGATGAACGCCTTTATGGTGTGGGCCAAAGACGAACGCAAGCGGTTGGCA
CAGCAGAACCCAGATCTGCACAACGCAGAGCTAAGCAAGATGCTAGGCAAGTCTTGGAAGGCGTTGACCT
TTGCAGAGAAGCGGCCCTTCAATGAAGAGGCCGTGCGGCTGCGCGTGCAGCATATGCAGGACCACCCCAA
CTACAAGTACCGGCCGCGGCGGCGCAAGCAGGTGAAGCGCATGAAGCGGGTGGAGGGAGGCTTCCTGCAC
GCTCTCGTCGAGCCCCAGGCCGGCGCGCTTGGTCCCGAGGGCGGCCGCGTGGCCATGGATGGCCTGGGTC
TGCCTTTCCCGGAGCCGGGCTATCCGGCCGGTCCTCCGCTGATGTCTCCGCACATGGGCCCCCACTATCG
GGACTGCCAGGGACTGGGCGCTCCCGCGCTCGACGGCTACCCTCTGCCCACTCCGGACACATCCCCGCTG
GATGGCGTGGAGCAGGACCCGGCTTTCTTTGCAGCCCCGCTGCCAGGGGACTGCCCGGCGGCCGGCACCT
ACACTTACGCTCCAGTCTCGGACTATGCAGTGTCCGTAGAGCCGCCCGCTGGCCCCATGCGAGTGGGGCC
GGACCCCTCGGGCCCTGCGATGCCGGGGATCCTGGCGCCCCCCAGCGCTCTGCACCTGTACTACGGCGCG
ATGGGCTCGCCCGCCGCAAGTGCGGGGCGCGGTTTCCACGCGCAACCCCAGCAGCCGCTGCAACCGCAGG
CACCGCCCCCGCCACCGCAGCAGCAGCACCCAGCGCACGGCCCCGGGCAACCTTCGCCCCCTCCCGAGGC
TCTGCCCTGCCGGGATGGCACGGAATCCAACCAGCCCACTGAGCTCCTAGGGGAGGTGGACCGCACGGAA
TTCGAACAGTATCTGCCCTTTGTGTATAAGCCCGAGATGGGTCTTCCCTACCAGGGACACGACTGCGGAG
TGAACCTCTCAGACAGCCACGGAGCCATTTCCTCCGTGGTGTCCGACGCTAGCTCAGCGGTCTACTATTG
CAACTACCCCGACATTTAAGTCGACATCGATAGATCCTAATCAACCTCTGGATTACAAAATTTGTGAAAG
ATTGACTGGTATTCTTAACTATGTTGCTCCTTTTACGCTATGTGGATACGCTGCTTTAATGCCTTTGTAT
CATGCTATTGCTTCCCGTATGGCTTTCATTTTCTCCTCCTTGTATAAATCCTGGTTGCTGTCTCTTTATG
AGGAGTTGTGGCCCGTTGTCAGGCAACGTGGCGTGGTGTGCACTGTGTTTGCTGACGCAACCCCCACTGG
TTGGGGCATTGCCACCACCTGTCAGCTCCTTTCCGGGACTTTCGCTTTCCCCCTCCCTATTGCCACGGCG
GAACTCATCGCCGCCTGCCTTGCCCGCTGCTGGACAGGGGCTCGGCTGTTGGGCACTGACAATTCCGTGG
TGTTGTCGGGGAAATCATCGTCCTTTCCTTGGCTGCTCGCCTGTGTTGCCACCTGGATTCTGCGCGGGAC
GTCCTTCTGCTACGTCCCTTCGGCCCTCAATCCAGCGGACCTTCCTTCCCGCGGCCTGCTGCCGGCTCTG
CGGCCTCTTCCGCGTCTTCGCCTTCGCCCTCAGACGAGTCGGATCTCCCTTTGGGCCGCCTCCCCGCCTG
GTACCTTTAAGACCAATGACTTACAAGGCAGCTGTAGATCTTAGCCACTTTTTAAAAGAAAAGGGGGGAC
TGGAAGGGCTAATTCACTCCCAACGAAGACAAGATCACCTGCAGGACAGGCGCGCCATAACTTCGTATAG
CATACATTATACGAAGTTATCTGCTTTTTGCTTGTACTGGGTCTCTCTGGTTAGACCAGATCTGAGCCTG
GGAGCTCTCTGGCTAACTAGGGAACCCACTGCTTAAGCCTCAATAAAGCTTGCCTTGAGTGCTTCAAGTA
GTGTGTGCCCGTCTGTTGTGTGACTCTGGTAACTAGAGATCCCTCAGACCCTTTTAGTCAGTGTGGAAAA
TCTCTAGCACCCGGGCGATTAAGGAAAGGGCTAGATCATTCTTGAAGACGAAAGGGCCTCGTGATACGCC
TATTTTTATAGGTTAATGTCATGATAATAATGGTTTCTTAGACGTCAGGTGGCACTTTTCGGGGAAATGT
GCGCGGAACCCCTATTTGTTTATTTTTCTAAATACATTCAAATATGTATCCGCTCATGAGACAATAACCC
TGATAAATGCTTCAATAATATTGAAAAAGGAAGAGTATGAGTATTCAACATTTCCGTGTCGCCCTTATTC
CCTTTTTTGCGGCATTTTGCCTTCCTGTTTTTGCTCACCCAGAAACGCTGGTGAAAGTAAAAGATGCTGA
AGATCAGTTGGGTGCACGAGTGGGTTACATCGAACTGGATCTCAACAGCGGTAAGATCCTTGAGAGTTTT
CGCCCCGAAGAACGTTTTCCAATGATGAGCACTTTTAAAGTTCTGCTATGTGGCGCGGTATTATCCCGTG
TTGACGCCGGGCAAGAGCAACTCGGTCGCCGCATACACTATTCTCAGAATGACTTGGTTGAGTACTCACC
AGTCACAGAAAAGCATCTTACGGATGGCATGACAGTAAGAGAATTATGCAGTGCTGCCATAACCATGAGT
GATAACACTGCGGCCAACTTACTTCTGACAACGATCGGAGGACCGAAGGAGCTAACCGCTTTTTTGCACA
ACATGGGGGATCATGTAACTCGCCTTGATCGTTGGGAACCGGAGCTGAATGAAGCCATACCAAACGACGA
GCGTGACACCACGATGCCTGTAGCAATGGCAACAACGTTGCGCAAACTATTAACTGGCGAACTACTTACT
CTAGCTTCCCGGCAACAATTAATAGACTGGATGGAGGCGGATAAAGTTGCAGGACCACTTCTGCGCTCGG
CCCTTCCGGCTGGCTGGTTTATTGCTGATAAATCTGGAGCCGGTGAGCGTGGGTCTCGCGGTATCATTGC
AGCACTGGGGCCAGATGGTAAGCCCTCCCGTATCGTAGTTATCTACACGACGGGGAGTCAGGCAACTATG
GATGAACGAAATAGACAGATCGCTGAGATAGGTGCCTCACTGATTAAGCATTGGTAACTGTCAGACCAAG
TTTACTCATATATACTTTAGATTGATTTAAAACTTCATTTTTAATTTAAAAGGATCTAGGTGAAGATCCT
TTTTGATAATCTCATGACCAAAATCCCTTAACGTGAGTTTTCGTTCCACTGAGCGTCAGACCCCGTAGAA
AAGATCAAAGGATCTTCTTGAGATCCTTTTTTTCTGCGCGTAATCTGCTGCTTGCAAACAAAAAAACCAC
CGCTACCAGCGGTGGTTTGTTTGCCGGATCAAGAGCTACCAACTCTTTTTCCGAAGGTAACTGGCTTCAG
CAGAGCGCAGATACCAAATACTGTTCTTCTAGTGTAGCCGTAGTTAGGCCACCACTTCAAGAACTCTGTA
GCACCGCCTACATACCTCGCTCTGCTAATCCTGTTACCAGTGGCTGCTGCCAGTGGCGATAAGTCGTGTC
TTACCGGGTTGGACTCAAGACGATAGTTACCGGATAAGGCGCAGCGGTCGGGCTGAACGGGGGGTTCGTG
CACACAGCCCAGCTTGGAGCGAACGACCTACACCGAACTGAGATACCTACAGCGTGAGCTATGAGAAAGC
GCCACGCTTCCCGAAGGGAGAAAGGCGGACAGGTATCCGGTAAGCGGCAGGGTCGGAACAGGAGAGCGCA
CGAGGGAGCTTCCAGGGGGAAACGCCTGGTATCTTTATAGTCCTGTCGGGTTTCGCCACCTCTGACTTGA
GCGTCGATTTTTGTGATGCTCGTCAGGGGGGCGGAGCCTATGGAAAAACGCCAGCAACGCGGCCTTTTTA
CGGTTCCTGGCCTTTTGCTGGCCTTTTGCTCACATGTTCTTTCCTGCGTTATCCCCTGATTCTGTGGATA
ACCGTATTACCGCCTTTGAGTGAGCTGATACCGCTCGCCGCAGCCGAACGACCGAGCGCAGCGAGTCAGT
GAGCGAGGAAGCGGAAGAGCGCCCAATACGCAAACCGCCTCTCCCCGCGCGTTGGCCGATTCATTAATGC
AGCAAGCTCATGGCTGACTAATTTTTTTTATTTATGCAGAGGCCGAGGCCGCCTCGGCCTCTGAGCTATT
CCAGAAGTAGTGAGGAGGCTTTTTTGGAGGCCTAGGCTTTTGCAAAAAGCTCCCCGTGGCACGACAGGTT
TCCCGACTGGAAAGCGGGCAGTGAGCGCAACGCAATTAATGTGAGTTAGCTCACTCATTAGGCACCCCAG
GCTTTACACTTTATGCTTCCGGCTCGTATGTTGTGTGGAATTGTGAGCGGATAACAATTTCACACAGGAA
ACAGCTATGACATGATTACGAATTTCACAAATAAAGCATTTTTTTCACTGCATTCTAGTTGTGGTTTGTC
CAAACTCATCAATGTATCTTATCATGTCTGGATCAACTGGATAACTCAAGCTAACCAAAATCATCCCAAA
CTTCCCACCCCATACCCTATTACCACTGCCAATTACCTGTGGTTTCATTTACTCTAAACCTGTGATTCCT
CTGAATTATTTTCATTTTAAAGAAATTGTATTTGTTAAATATGTACTACAAACTTAGTAGT
Features (pLannotate 1.2.2; 28 found; start..end, strand, type, name):
    377..634     +  LTR            5' LTR (truncated): truncated 5' long terminal repeat (LTR) from HIV-1
    681..806     +  misc_feature   HIV-1 Ψ: packaging signal of human immunodeficiency virus type 1
    790..1128    +  CDS            HIV-1 gag (fragment): gag protein from human immunodeficiency virus 1; gag
   1303..1536    +  misc_feature   RRE: The Rev response element (RRE) of HIV-1 allows for Rev-dependent mRNA export from the nucleus to the cytoplasm.
   1913..2013    +  CDS            Rev (fragment): human immunodeficiency virus 1 (HIV-1) Rev protein; rev; enhances nuclear export of unspliced and incompletely spliced viral mRNAs
   2058..2175    +  misc_feature   cPPT/CTS: central polypurine tract and central termination sequence of HIV-1
   2217..2237    -  promoter       SV40 promoter (fragment): SV40 enhancer and early promoter
   2251..2521    +  protein_bind   tetracycline response element: contains seven copies of the tetracycline operator tetO tetracycline repressor TetR
   2532..2549    +  misc_feature   MCS (fragment): pUC18/19 multiple cloning site
   2549..2616    +  promoter       tight TRE promoter (fragment): Tet-responsive promoter PTight, consisting of seven tet operator sequences followed by the minimal CMV promoter
   2691..3407    +  CDS            SiriusGFP: enhanced GFP (EGFP) derivative that exhibits robust folding and enhanced photostability (Zhong et al., 2019) mammalian codon-optimized
   3450..4706    +  CDS            Sox17: SOX17_MOUSE - Also known as Sox-17. Experimental evidence at protein level: Swiss-Prot protein existence level 1. [Isoform 2]: Has no DNA-binding activity, and does not function as transcriptional activator. From Mus musculus (Mouse).
   4729..5317    +  misc_feature   WPRE: woodchuck hepatitis virus posttranscriptional regulatory element
   5370..5389    +  misc_feature   cPPT/CTS (fragment): central polypurine tract and central termination sequence of HIV-1
   5391..5426    +  LTR            3' LTR (ΔU3) (fragment): self-inactivating 3' long terminal repeat (LTR) from HIV-1
   5447..5480    +  protein_bind   loxP: Cre-mediated recombination occurs in the 8-bp core sequence (GCATACAT). Cre recombinase
   5499..5679    +  LTR            5' LTR (truncated): truncated 5' long terminal repeat (LTR) from HIV-1
   5812..5916    +  promoter       AmpR promoter: bla
   5917..6777    +  CDS            AmpR: β-lactamase; bla; confers resistance to ampicillin, carbenicillin, and related antibiotics
   6948..7536    +  rep_origin     ori: high-copy-number ColE1/pMB1/pBR322/pUC origin of replication
   7719..7773    +  CDS            lacI (fragment): lac repressor; lacI; The lac repressor binds to the lac operator to inhibit transcription in E. coli. This inhibition can be relieved by adding lactose or isopropyl-β-D-thiogalactopyranoside (IPTG).
   7779..7872    +  rep_origin     SV40 ori (fragment): SV40 origin of replication
   7897..7934    +  CDS            lacI (fragment): lac repressor; lacI; The lac repressor binds to the lac operator to inhibit transcription in E. coli. This inhibition can be relieved by adding lactose or isopropyl-β-D-thiogalactopyranoside (IPTG).
   7947..7968    +  protein_bind   CAP binding site: CAP binding activates transcription in the presence of cAMP. E. coli catabolite activator protein
   7983..8013    +  promoter       lac promoter: promoter for the E. coli lac operon
   8021..8037    +  protein_bind   lac operator: The lac repressor binds to the lac operator to inhibit transcription in E. coli. This inhibition can be relieved by adding lactose or isopropyl-β-D-thiogalactopyranoside (IPTG). lac repressor encoded by lacI
   8071..8154    +  polyA_signal   SV40 poly(A) signal (fragment): SV40 polyadenylation signal
   8321..329     +  CDS            nef (fragment) (across the origin): NEF_HV1BR - Experimental evidence at protein level: Swiss-Prot protein existence level 1. Extracellular Nef protein targets CD4(+) T-lymphocytes for apoptosis by interacting with CXCR4 surface receptors (PubMed:14990729). From Human immunodeficiency virus type 1 group M subtype B (isolate BRU/LAI) (HIV-1).
