[The description below was written by a language model from this plasmid's Addgene catalogue record and pLannotate feature annotations shown in this document.]
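Description:
pHAGE2-TetO-GFP-mSox17FNV is an HIV-1-derived lentiviral transfer plasmid of about 8.3 kb, built on the pHAGE2-TetO backbone, for tetracycline-regulated expression of an EGFP-tagged engineered mouse SOX17 variant in mammalian cells. It is propagated in E. coli through a high-copy ColE1/pUC-type origin and selected with ampicillin via the bla (AmpR) gene. A recombination-deficient strain is the recorded host, as is usual for plasmids carrying repeated LTR sequences.

The viral portion contains a truncated 5' LTR, the Ψ packaging signal with an adjoining gag fragment, the Rev response element for Rev-dependent nuclear export of the genomic RNA, and a cPPT/CTS, which aids nuclear import of the reverse-transcribed genome. Downstream lies a tetracycline response element with seven tetO repeats joined to a minimal CMV promoter, so transcription depends on a Tet transactivator, which this plasmid does not encode and must be supplied separately. The promoter drives a GFP coding sequence placed upstream of the mouse Sox17 open reading frame. The automated annotation matches the fluorescent protein to a close EGFP derivative, while the catalogue calls it EGFP fused at the N terminus. "FNV" designates the engineered variant, but the record does not spell out the substitutions. A WPRE follows to enhance transcript stability and expression. The 3' LTR is a self-inactivating ΔU3 type containing a loxP site, which would be copied to both LTRs on integration and could permit Cre-mediated excision of the provirus.

The stated purpose is lentivirus generation for expressing the fusion protein in mammalian cells. The associated publication concerns how engineered SOX17 improves pluripotency induction and maintenance.
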