Addgene plasmid #206372: pHAGE2-TetO-GFP-mSox17FNV
Purpose: Expresses EGFP fused mouse SOX17FNV in mammalian cells, for lentivirus generation.
Depositing lab: Ralf Jauch. Depositing organization: University of Hong Kong. Publication: Evaluation of the determinants for improved pluripotency induction and maintenance by engineered SOX17. Hu H, Ho DHH, Tan DS, MacCarthy CM, Yu CH, Weng M, Scholer HR, Jauch R. Nucleic Acids Res. 2023 Aug 23:gkad597. doi: 10.1093/nar/gkad597. PubMed 37607832.
Backbone
  Vector backbone: pHAGE2-TetO
  Vector type: Lentiviral
Growth in bacteria
  Bacterial resistance: Ampicillin, 100 μg/mL
  Growth temperature: 37°C
  Growth strain: NEB Stable
  Copy number: High Copy
Gene/Insert
  Gene/Insert name: Sox17FNV
  Species: M. musculus (mouse)
  Entrez Gene: Sox17
  Tag / fusion protein: EGFP (N terminal on insert)
  Cloning method: Gibson Cloning
Terms and licenses: Academic/Nonprofit Terms; Industry Terms: Not Available to Industry
How to cite: pHAGE2-TetO-GFP-mSox17FNV was a gift from Ralf Jauch (Addgene plasmid # 206372 ; http://n2t.net/addgene:206372 ; RRID:Addgene_206372)
